>Addgene plasmid #121785 | LA601: pMVP (L3-L2) P2A-Puro + WPRE | addgene full sequence | sequence record 237283 | Addgene NGS Result
CTTTCCTGCGTTATCCCCTGATTCTGTGGATAACCGTATTACCGCCTTTGAGTGAGCTGATACCGCTCGC
CGCAGCCGAACGACCGAGCGCAGCGAGTCAGTGAGCGAGGAAGCGGAAGAGCGCCCAATACGCAAACCGC
CTCTCCCCGCGCGTTGGCCGATTCATTAATGCAGCTGGCACGACAGGTTTCCCGACTGGAAAGCGGGCAG
TGAGCGCAACGCAATTAATACGCGTACCGCTAGCCAGGAAGAGTTTGTAGAAACGCAAAAAGGCCATCCG
TCAGGATGGCCTTCTGCTTAGTTTGATGCCTGGCAGTTTATGGCGGGCGTCCTGCCCGCCACCCTCCGGG
CCGTTGCTTCACAACGTTCAAATCCGCTCCCGGCGGATTTGTCCTACTCAGGAGAGCGTTCACCGACAAA
CAACAGATAAAACGAAAGGCCCAGTCTTCCGACTGAGCCTTTCGTTTTATTTGATGCCTGGCAGTTCCCT
ACTCTCGCGTTAACGCTAGCATGGATGTTTTCCCAGTCACGACGTTGTAAAACGACGGCCAGTCTTAAGC
TCGGGCCCCAAATAATGATTTTATTTTGACTGATAGTGACCTGTTCGTTGCAACAAATTGATGAGCAATG
CTTTTTTATAATGCCAACTTTGTATAATAAAGTTGGTGGCGGATCCGGAGCTACTAATTTCTCTCTGTTA
AAGCAGGCAGGAGATGTGGAGGAGAATCCAGGTCCTAAGGGAATGACCGAGTACAAGCCTACCGTGCGCC
TGGCCACTCGCGATGATGTGCCCCGCGCCGTCCGCACTCTGGCCGCCGCTTTCGCCGACTACCCCGCTAC
CCGGCACACCGTGGACCCCGACCGGCACATCGAGCGTGTGACAGAGTTGCAGGAGCTGTTCCTGACCCGC
GTCGGGCTGGACATCGGCAAGGTGTGGGTAGCCGACGACGGCGCGGCCGTGGCCGTGTGGACTACCCCCG
AGAGCGTTGAGGCCGGCGCCGTGTTCGCCGAGATCGGCCCCCGAATGGCCGAGCTGAGCGGCAGCCGCCT
GGCCGCCCAGCAGCAAATGGAGGGCCTGCTTGCCCCCCATCGTCCCAAGGAGCCTGCCTGGTTTCTGGCC
ACTGTAGGAGTGAGCCCCGACCACCAGGGCAAGGGCTTGGGCAGCGCCGTCGTGTTGCCCGGCGTAGAGG
CCGCCGAACGCGCCGGTGTGCCCGCCTTTCTCGAAACAAGCGCACCAAGAAACCTTCCATTCTACGAGCG
CCTGGGCTTCACCGTGACCGCCGATGTCGAGGTGCCCGAGGGACCTAGGACCTGGTGTATGACACGAAAA
CCTGGCGCCTAAGAATTCTGAAGCTTAGCCTAGAGCTCCTATAGTGAGACCGGTTAGTAATGATCGACAA
TCAACCTCTGGATTACAAAATTTGTGAAAGATTGACTGGTATTCTTAACTATGTTGCTCCTTTTACGCTA
TGTGGATACGCTGCTTTAATGCCTTTGTATCATGCTATTGCTTCCCGTATGGCTTTCATTTTCTCCTCCT
TGTATAAATCCTGGTTGCTGTCTCTTTATGAGGAGTTGTGGCCCGTTGTCAGGCAACGTGGCGTGGTGTG
CACTGTGTTTGCTGACGCAACCCCCACTGGTTGGGGCATTGCCACCACCTGTCAGCTCCTTTCCGGGACT
TTCGCTTTCCCCCTCCCTATTGCCACGGCGGAACTCATCGCCGCCTGCCTTGCCCGCTGCTGGACAGGGG
CTCGGCTGTTGGGCACTGACAATTCCGTGGTGTTGTCGGGGAAGCTGACGTCCTTTCCATGGCTGCTCGC
CTGTGTTGCCACCTGGATTCTGCGCGGGACGTCCTTCTGCTACGTCCCTTCGGCCCTCAATCCAGCGGAC
CTTCCTTCCCGCGGCCTGCTGCCGGCTCTGCGGCCTCTTCCGCGTCTTCGCCTTCGCCCTCAGACGAGTC
GGATCTCCCTTTGGGCCGCCTCCCCGCCTGGCGATGGTACTGTCCTAGTACCTGACCCAGCTTTCTTGTA
CAAAGTTGGCATTATAAGAAAGCATTGCTTATCAATTTGTTGCAACGAACAGGTCACTATCAGTCAAAAT
AAAATCATTATTTGCCATCCAGCTGCAGGGCGGCCGCGATATCCCCTATAGTGAGTCGTATTACATGGTC
ATAGCTGTTTCCTGGCAGCTCTGGCCCGTGTCTCAAAATCTCTGATGTTACATTGCACAAGATAAAAATA
TATCATCATGAACAATAAAACTGTCTGCTTACATAAACAGTAATACAAGGGGTGTTATGAGCCATATTCA
ACGGGAAACGTCGAGGCCGCGATTAAATTCCAACATGGATGCTGATTTATATGGGTATAAATGGGCTCGC
GATAATGTCGGGCAATCAGGTGCGACAATCTATCGCTTGTATGGGAAGCCCGATGCGCCAGAGTTGTTTC
TGAAACATGGCAAAGGTAGCGTTGCCAATGATGTTACAGATGAGATGGTCAGACTAAACTGGCTGACGGA
ATTTATGCCTCTTCCGACCATCAAGCATTTTATCCGTACTCCTGATGATGCATGGTTACTCACCACTGCG
ATCCCCGGAAAAACAGCATTCCAGGTATTAGAAGAATATCCTGATTCAGGTGAAAATATTGTTGATGCGC
TGGCAGTGTTCCTGCGCCGGTTGCATTCGATTCCTGTTTGTAATTGTCCTTTTAACAGCGATCGCGTATT
TCGTCTCGCTCAGGCGCAATCACGAATGAATAACGGTTTGGTTGATGCGAGTGATTTTGATGACGAGCGT
AATGGCTGGCCTGTTGAACAAGTCTGGAAAGAAATGCATAAACTTTTGCCATTCTCACCGGATTCAGTCG
TCACTCATGGTGATTTCTCACTTGATAACCTTATTTTTGACGAGGGGAAATTAATAGGTTGTATTGATGT
TGGACGAGTCGGAATCGCAGACCGATACCAGGATCTTGCCATCCTATGGAACTGCCTCGGTGAGTTTTCT
CCTTCATTACAGAAACGGCTTTTTCAAAAATATGGTATTGATAATCCTGATATGAATAAATTGCAGTTTC
ATTTGATGCTCGATGAGTTTTTCTAATCAGAATTGGTTAATTGGTTGTAACACTGGCAGAGCATTACGCT
GACTTGACGGGACGGCGCAAGCTCATGACCAAAATCCCTTAACGTGAGTTACGCGTCGTTCCACTGAGCG
TCAGACCCCGTAGAAAAGATCAAAGGATCTTCTTGAGATCCTTTTTTTCTGCGCGTAATCTGCTGCTTGC
AAACAAAAAAACCACCGCTACCAGCGGTGGTTTGTTTGCCGGATCAAGAGCTACCAACTCTTTTTCCGAA
GGTAACTGGCTTCAGCAGAGCGCAGATACCAAATACTGTTCTTCTAGTGTAGCCGTAGTTAGGCCACCAC
TTCAAGAACTCTGTAGCACCGCCTACATACCTCGCTCTGCTAATCCTGTTACCAGTGGCTGCTGCCAGTG
GCGATAAGTCGTGTCTTACCGGGTTGGACTCAAGACGATAGTTACCGGATAAGGCGCAGCGGTCGGGCTG
AACGGGGGGTTCGTGCACACAGCCCAGCTTGGAGCGAACGACCTACACCGAACTGAGATACCTACAGCGT
GAGCTATGAGAAAGCGCCACGCTTCCCGAAGGGAGAAAGGCGGACAGGTATCCGGTAAGCGGCAGGGTCG
GAACAGGAGAGCGCACGAGGGAGCTTCCAGGGGGAAACGCCTGGTATCTTTATAGTCCTGTCGGGTTTCG
CCACCTCTGACTTGAGCGTCGATTTTTGTGATGCTCGTCAGGGGGGCGGAGCCTATGGAAAAACGCCAGC
AACGCGGCCTTTTTACGGTTCCTGGCCTTTTGCTGGCCTTTTGCTCACATGTT
Features (pLannotate 1.2.2; 11 found; start..end, strand, type, name):
    121..213     +  CDS            lacI (fragment): lac repressor; lacI; The lac repressor binds to the lac operator to inhibit transcription in E. coli. This inhibition can be relieved by adding lactose or isopropyl-β-D-thiogalactopyranoside (IPTG).
    268..295     -  terminator     rrnB T2 terminator: transcription terminator T2 from the E. coli rrnB gene
    427..470     +  terminator     rrnB T1 terminator: Escherichia coli rrnB; transcription terminator T1 from the E. coli rrnB gene
    517..553     -  CDS            lacZα (fragment): LacZα fragment of β-galactosidase; lacZ fragment
    570..665     +  protein_bind   attL3: mutant version of attL; recombination site for the Gateway® LR reaction LR Clonase™
    743..1342    +  CDS            PuroR: puromycin N-acetyltransferase confers resistance to puromycin
   1399..1987    +  misc_feature   WPRE: woodchuck hepatitis virus posttranscriptional regulatory element
   2015..2114    -  protein_bind   attL2: mutant version of attL; recombination site for the Gateway® LR reaction LR Clonase™
   2145..2163    -  promoter       T7 promoter: promoter for bacteriophage T7 RNA polymerase
   2297..3106    +  CDS            KanR: aminoglycoside phosphotransferase; aph(3')-Ia; confers resistance to kanamycin in bacteria or G418 (Geneticin®) in eukaryotes
   3253..3841    +  rep_origin     ori: high-copy-number ColE1/pMB1/pBR322/pUC origin of replication
