[The description below was written by a language model from this plasmid's Addgene catalogue record and pLannotate feature annotations shown in this document.]
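Description:
LA601: pMVP (L3-L2) P2A-Puro + WPRE is a MultiSite Gateway Pro entry plasmid from the pMVP modular cloning platform, built in the Invitrogen pDONR221 P3-P2 backbone. It is a high-copy bacterial plasmid of about 3.9 kb that replicates from a ColE1/pUC-type origin and is selected with kanamycin through an aminoglycoside phosphotransferase gene. The backbone also carries the rrnB T1 and T2 terminators upstream of the recombination cassette, which insulate it from read-through transcription. A T7 promoter and short lacI and lacZα remnants are also annotated, and these are vector carry-over rather than functional parts.

The payload is a synthetic insert of roughly 1.35 kb flanked by attL3 and attL2 recombination sites. It contains the puromycin N-acetyltransferase coding sequence followed by the woodchuck hepatitis virus posttranscriptional regulatory element (WPRE). The P2A self-cleaving peptide named in the title is not annotated separately in the feature table. It would be expected in the short interval between attL3 and the PuroR coding sequence.

The module has no promoter of its own. It is designed as the final, 3′ component in a 3- or 4-fragment LR Clonase assembly, where it joins in frame downstream of a gene of interest supplied by another entry plasmid. In the assembled lentiviral destination vector, a single transcript encodes the gene and the puromycin marker. Ribosomal skipping at P2A yields two separate proteins, so puromycin resistance reports on transgene expression. The WPRE in the 3′ untranslated region enhances transcript stability and expression. The plasmid therefore serves as a building block for puromycin-selectable lentiviral expression constructs, not as a stand-alone expression vector.
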