Addgene plasmid #121785: LA601: pMVP (L3-L2) P2A-Puro + WPRE
Purpose: pMVP L3-L2 entry plasmid, contains Puro-P2A + WPRE for 3- or 4-component MultiSite Gateway Pro assembly. Allows expression of C-term Puro selection marker linked by P2A to a gene in lentivirus vectors
Depositing lab: Christopher Newgard. Depositing organization: Duke University. Publication: Creation of versatile cloning platforms for transgene expression and dCas9-based epigenome editing. Haldeman JM, Conway AE, Arlotto ME, Slentz DH, Muoio DM, Becker TC, Newgard CB. Nucleic Acids Res. 2018 Dec 27. pii: 5264291. doi: 10.1093/nar/gky1286. PubMed 30590691.
Backbone
  Vector backbone: pDONR221 P3-P2
  Backbone manufacturer: Invitrogen
  Backbone size w/o insert (bp): 2555
  Vector type: Synthetic Biology ; pMVP Gateway Entry Plasmid
Growth in bacteria
  Bacterial resistance: Kanamycin, 50 μg/mL
  Growth temperature: 37°C
  Growth strain: DH5alpha
  Copy number: High Copy
Gene/Insert
  Gene/Insert name: P2A-Puro + WPRE
  Species: Synthetic
  Insert size (bp): 1348
  Cloning method: Gateway Cloning
  Sequencing primers: 5′ M13F; 3′ M13R
Terms and licenses: Academic/Nonprofit Terms; Industry Terms: Not Available to Industry
How to cite: LA601: pMVP (L3-L2) P2A-Puro + WPRE was a gift from Christopher Newgard (Addgene plasmid # 121785 ; http://n2t.net/addgene:121785 ; RRID:Addgene_121785)
